Addgene plasmid #65279: Str-KDEL_TNF-SBP-mCherry
Purpose: synchronize trafficking of TNF from the ER (RUSH system)
Depositing lab: Franck Perez. Depositing organization: Institut Curie. Publication: Synchronization of secretory protein traffic in populations of cells. Boncompain G, Divoux S, Gareil N, de Forges H, Lescure A, Latreche L, Mercanti V, Jollivet F, Raposo G, Perez F. Nat Methods. 2012 Mar 11;9(5):493-8. doi: 10.1038/nmeth.1928. PubMed 22406856.
Backbone
  Vector backbone: pIRESneo3
  Backbone manufacturer: Clontech
  Vector type: Mammalian Expression
Growth in bacteria
  Bacterial resistance: Ampicillin, 100 μg/mL
  Growth temperature: 37°C
  Growth strain: DH5alpha
  Copy number: High Copy
Gene/Insert
  Gene/Insert name: TNF
  Species: H. sapiens (human)
  Entrez Gene: TNF (a.k.a. DIF, IMD127, TNF-alpha, TNFA, TNFSF2, TNLG1F)
  Promoter: CMV
  Tag / fusion protein: Streptavidin Binding Protein (SBP) (C terminal on insert); mCherry (C terminal on insert)
  Cloning method: Unknown
  Sequencing primers: 5′ IRES-F; 3′ mCherry-R
Terms and licenses: Academic/Nonprofit Terms; Industry Terms: Not Available to Industry
Depositor comments: luminal tagging
How to cite: Str-KDEL_TNF-SBP-mCherry was a gift from Franck Perez (Addgene plasmid # 65279 ; http://n2t.net/addgene:65279 ; RRID:Addgene_65279)
