[The description below was written by a language model from this plasmid's Addgene catalogue record and the feature table of its GenBank file.]
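Description:
Str-KDEL_TNF-SBP-mCherry is a 6.6 kb bicistronic mammalian expression plasmid built on the pIRESneo3 backbone and designed for the RUSH (retention using selective hooks) system, which synchronizes the release of a secretory cargo from the endoplasmic reticulum. It is propagated in E. coli through a high-copy ColE1/pUC-type origin with ampicillin selection (AmpR/bla). No neomycin resistance gene is annotated; the position downstream of the IRES, which holds the selection marker in the parent vector, appears to be occupied by the reporter instead, so the map shows no mammalian selection marker.

A single transcript is driven by the CMV immediate-early enhancer/promoter and terminated by an SV40 polyadenylation signal. As the name indicates, the first cistron should encode the "hook", streptavidin fused to the KDEL ER-retention signal. This coding region is not annotated in the feature table, but an unannotated stretch between the T7 promoter and the chimeric intron is where it would be expected to lie. After the intron, an EMCV IRES directs translation of the second cistron, human TNF (also unannotated) fused at its C terminus to the streptavidin-binding peptide (SBP) and mCherry. The depositor describes this as luminal tagging, so the SBP faces the ER lumen, where it can bind the streptavidin-KDEL hook. In the RUSH approach, this interaction holds the reporter in the ER until biotin is added. Biotin competes SBP off streptavidin, releasing a synchronous wave of TNF-SBP-mCherry that can be followed by fluorescence imaging through the secretory pathway. A second, 668 bp partial record carries only a sequencing primer site in mCherry and adds no further information.
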