LOCUS       Exported 6641 bp ds-DNA circular SYN 12-MAY-2021
DEFINITION  synchronize trafficking of TNF from the ER (RUSH system).
ACCESSION   .
VERSION     .
KEYWORDS    Str-KDEL_TNF-SBP-mCherry
SOURCE      synthetic DNA construct
  ORGANISM  synthetic DNA construct
REFERENCE   1 (bases 1 to 6641)
  AUTHORS   Boncompain G, Divoux S, Gareil N, de Forges H, Lescure A, Latreche
            L, Mercanti V, Jollivet F, Raposo G, Perez F
  TITLE     Synchronization of secretory protein traffic in populations of
            cells.
  JOURNAL   Nat Methods. 2012 Mar 11;9(5):493-8. doi: 10.1038/nmeth.1928.
  PUBMED    22406856
REFERENCE   2 (bases 1 to 6641)
  AUTHORS   .
  TITLE     Direct Submission
  JOURNAL   Exported May 12, 2021 from SnapGene Server 1.1.58
            http://www.snapgene.com
FEATURES             Location/Qualifiers
     source          1..6641
                     /organism="synthetic DNA construct"
                     /mol_type="other DNA"
     primer_bind     complement(44..63)
                     /label=pRS-marker
                     /note="pRS vectors, use to sequence yeast selectable
                     marker"
     enhancer        235..614
                     /label=CMV enhancer
                     /note="human cytomegalovirus immediate early enhancer"
     promoter        615..818
                     /label=CMV promoter
                     /note="human cytomegalovirus (CMV) immediate early
                     promoter"
     primer_bind     769..789
                     /label=CMV-F
                     /note="Human CMV immediate early promoter, forward primer"
     primer_bind     863..882
                     /label=T7
                     /note="T7 promoter, forward primer"
     promoter        863..881
                     /label=T7 promoter
                     /note="promoter for bacteriophage T7 RNA polymerase"
     intron          1646..1875
                     /label=chimeric intron
                     /note="chimera between introns from adenovirus and
                     immunoglobulin heavy chain genes"
     primer_bind     1858..1877
                     /label=pMT2-F
                     /note="Synthetic intron, forward primer"
     misc_feature    1933..2506
                     /label=IRES
                     /note="internal ribosome entry site (IRES) of the
                     encephalomyocarditis virus (EMCV)"
     primer_bind     complement(2100..2117)
                     /label=IRES reverse
                     /note="IRES internal ribosome entry site, reverse primer.
                     Also called pCDH-rev"
     primer_bind     2327..2346
                     /label=IRES-F
                     /note="IRES internal ribosome entry site, forward primer"
     CDS             3277..3390
                     /codon_start=1
                     /product="streptavidin-binding peptide"
                     /label=SBP
                     /note="selected from a peptide library; binds streptavidin
                     with nanomolar affinity (Keefe et al., 2001)"
                     /translation="MDEKTTGWRGGHVVEGLAGELEQLRARLEHHPQGQREP"
     CDS             3400..4107
                     /codon_start=1
                     /product="monomeric derivative of DsRed fluorescent protein
                     (Shaner et al., 2004)"
                     /label=mCherry
                     /note="mammalian codon-optimized"
                     /translation="MVSKGEEDNMAIIKEFMRFKVHMEGSVNGHEFEIEGEGEGRPYEG
                     TQTAKLKVTKGGPLPFAWDILSPQFMYGSKAYVKHPADIPDYLKLSFPEGFKWERVMNF
                     EDGGVVTVTQDSSLQDGEFIYKVKLRGTNFPSDGPVMQKKTMGWEASSERMYPEDGALK
                     GEIKQRLKLKDGGHYDAEVKTTYKAKKPVQLPGAYNVNIKLDITSHNEDYTIVEQYERA
                     EGRHSTGGMDELYK"
     primer_bind     complement(3545..3563)
                     /label=mCherry-R
                     /note="mCherry, reverse primer"
     primer_bind     3813..3832
                     /label=mCherry-F
                     /note="mCherry, forward primer"
     polyA_signal    4261..4382
                     /label=SV40 poly(A) signal
                     /note="SV40 polyadenylation signal"
     primer_bind     complement(4298..4317)
                     /label=SV40pA-R
                     /note="SV40 polyA, reverse primer"
     primer_bind     complement(4484..4500)
                     /label=M13 rev
                     /note="common sequencing primer, one of multiple similar
                     variants"
     primer_bind     complement(4484..4500)
                     /label=M13 Reverse
                     /note="In lacZ gene. Also called M13-rev"
     primer_bind     complement(4497..4519)
                     /label=M13/pUC Reverse
                     /note="In lacZ gene"
     protein_bind    4508..4524
                     /label=lac operator
                     /bound_moiety="lac repressor encoded by lacI"
                     /note="The lac repressor binds to the lac operator to
                     inhibit transcription in E. coli. This inhibition can be
                     relieved by adding lactose or
                     isopropyl-beta-D-thiogalactopyranoside (IPTG)."
     promoter        complement(4532..4562)
                     /label=lac promoter
                     /note="promoter for the E. coli lac operon"
     protein_bind    4577..4598
                     /label=CAP binding site
                     /bound_moiety="E. coli catabolite activator protein"
                     /note="CAP binding activates transcription in the presence
                     of cAMP."
     primer_bind     complement(4715..4732)
                     /label=L4440
                     /note="L4440 vector, forward primer"
     rep_origin      complement(4886..5474)
                     /direction=LEFT
                     /label=ori
                     /note="high-copy-number ColE1/pMB1/pBR322/pUC origin of
                     replication"
     primer_bind     complement(4966..4985)
                     /label=pBR322ori-F
                     /note="pBR322 origin, forward primer"
     CDS             complement(5645..6505)
                     /codon_start=1
                     /gene="bla"
                     /product="beta-lactamase"
                     /label=AmpR
                     /note="confers resistance to ampicillin, carbenicillin, and
                     related antibiotics"
                     /translation="MSIQHFRVALIPFFAAFCLPVFAHPETLVKVKDAEDQLGARVGYI
                     ELDLNSGKILESFRPEERFPMMSTFKVLLCGAVLSRIDAGQEQLGRRIHYSQNDLVEYS
                     PVTEKHLTDGMTVRELCSAAITMSDNTAANLLLTTIGGPKELTAFLHNMGDHVTRLDRW
                     EPELNEAIPNDERDTTMPVAMATTLRKLLTGELLTLASRQQLIDWMEADKVAGPLLRSA
                     LPAGWFIADKSGAGERGSRGIIAALGPDGKPSRIVVIYTTGSQATMDERNRQIAEIGAS
                     LIKHW"
     primer_bind     6268..6287
                     /label=Amp-R
                     /note="Ampicillin resistance gene, reverse primer"
     promoter        complement(6506..6610)
                     /gene="bla"
                     /label=AmpR promoter
ORIGIN
        1 gacggatcgg gagatctccc gatcccctat ggtcgactct cagtacaatc tgctctgatg
       61 ccgcatagtt aagccagtat ctgctccctg cttgtgtgtt ggaggtcgct gagtagtgcg
      121 cgagcaaaat ttaagctaca acaaggcaag gcttgaccga caattgcatg aagaatctgc
      181 ttagggttag gcgttttgcg ctgcttcgcg atgtacgggc cagatatacg cgttgacatt
      241 gattattgac tagttattaa tagtaatcaa ttacggggtc attagttcat agcccatata
      301 tggagttccg cgttacataa cttacggtaa atggcccgcc tggctgaccg cccaacgacc
      361 cccgcccatt gacgtcaata atgacgtatg ttcccatagt aacgccaata gggactttcc
      421 attgacgtca atgggtggac tatttacggt aaactgccca cttggcagta catcaagtgt
      481 atcatatgcc aagtacgccc cctattgacg tcaatgacgg taaatggccc gcctggcatt
      541 atgcccagta catgacctta tgggactttc ctacttggca gtacatctac gtattagtca
      601 tcgctattac catggtgatg cggttttggc agtacatcaa tgggcgtgga tagcggtttg
      661 actcacgggg atttccaagt ctccacccca ttgacgtcaa tgggagtttg ttttggcacc
      721 aaaatcaacg ggactttcca aaatgtcgta acaactccgc cccattgacg caaatgggcg
      781 gtaggcgtgt acggtgggag gtctatataa gcagagctct ctggctaact agagaaccca
      841 ctgcttactg gcttatcgaa attaatacga ctcactatag ggagacccaa gcttggtacc
      901 gagctcggat cgatatctgc ggcctagcta gcgcttaagg cctgttaacc ggtatggatg
      961 tatgcgtccg tcttgccctg tggctcctct ggggactcct cctgcaccag ggccagagcc
     1021 tcagccatag tcacagtgag aaggcgacag gaaccagctc gggcgccggt ttaaacgacc
     1081 ctagcaaaga ctcaaaagct caggtgtccg ctgccgaggc tggcattact ggaacatggt
     1141 acaatcagct cgggagcacc tttattgtga ctgctggagc cgatggagcc ctcaccggaa
     1201 catacgaatc tgctgtggga aacgccgaat cacggtacgt cctcactggc cgatacgata
     1261 gtgcccctgc caccgacgga tctgggactg ccctgggatg gactgtcgct tggaaaaaca
     1321 actaccggaa tgctcattct gccacaacat ggagtggaca gtacgtggga ggcgctgagg
     1381 ctagaatcaa tacacagtgg ctgctcacat ctggcacaac cgaggcaaat gcttggaaat
     1441 ccaccctggt gggacatgac acattcacca aagtgaaacc ctccgccgct tcaatcgatg
     1501 ccgccaaaaa agccggagtc aacaacggca atcctctgga tgccgtccag cagctcggac
     1561 cgaaagatga actgtgagcg gccgcataga taactgatcc agtgtgctgg aattaattcg
     1621 ctgtctgcga gggccagctg ttggggtgag tactccctct caaaagcggg catgacttct
     1681 gcgctaagat tgtcagtttc caaaaacgag gaggatttga tattcacctg gcccgcggtg
     1741 atgcctttga gggtggccgc gtccatctgg tcagaaaaga caatcttttt gttgtcaagc
     1801 ttgaggtgtg gcaggcttga gatctggcca tacacttgag tgacaatgac atccactttg
     1861 cctttctctc cacaggtgtc cactcccagg tccaactgca ggtcgagcat gcatctaggg
     1921 cggccaattc cgcccctctc cctccccccc ccctaacgtt actggccgaa gccgcttgga
     1981 ataaggccgg tgtgcgtttg tctatatgtt attttccacc atattgccgt cttttggcaa
     2041 tgtgagggcc cggaaacctg gccctgtctt cttgacgagc attcctaggg gtctttcccc
     2101 tctcgccaaa ggaatgcaag gtctgttgaa tgtcgtgaag gaagcagttc ctctggaagc
     2161 ttcttgaaga caaacaacgt ctgtagcgac cctttgcagg cagcggaacc ccccacctgg
     2221 cgacaggtgc ctctgcggcc aaaagccacg tgtataagat acacctgcaa aggcggcaca
     2281 accccagtgc cacgttgtga gttggatagt tgtggaaaga gtcaaatggc tctcctcaag
     2341 cgtattcaac aaggggctga aggatgccca gaaggtaccc cattgtatgg gatctgatct
     2401 ggggcctcgg tgcacatgct ttacatgtgt ttagtcgagg ttaaaaaaac gtctaggccc
     2461 cccgaaccac ggggacgtgg ttttcctttg aaaaacacga tgataagctt gccacaaccc
     2521 gggaggcgcg ccatgtctac cgagtctatg attagggacg tggaactggc tgaggaggca
     2581 ctgcccaaaa aaaccggcgg accacagggc tctaggagat gtctgtttct gtctctgttc
     2641 tcttttctca tcgtggctgg cgctacaaca ctcttctgtc tgctccattt cggcgtgatt
     2701 ggaccacagc gagaggaatt tccccgggat ctgtcactca tttcaccact ggcacaggct
     2761 gtccgatctt catctcggac tccannnnnn nnnnnnnnnn nnnnnnnnnn nnnnnnnnnn
     2821 nnnnnnnnnn nnnnnnnnnn nnnnnnnnnn nnnnnnnnnn nnnnnnnnnn nnnnnnnnnn
     2881 nnnnnnnnnn nnnnnnnnnn nnnnnnnnnn nnnnnnnnnn nnnnnnnnnn nnnnnnnnnn
     2941 nnnnnnnnnn nnnnnnnnnn nnnnnnnnnn nnnnnnnnnn nnnnnnnnnn nnnnnnnnnn
     3001 nnnnnnnnnn nnnnnnnnnn nnnnnnnnnn nnnnnnnnnn nnnnnnnnnn nnnnnnnnnn
     3061 nnnnnnnnnn nnnnnnnnnn nnnnnnnnnn nnnnnnnnnn nnnnnnnnnn nnnnnnnnnn
     3121 nnnnnnnnnn nnnnnnnnnn nnnnnnnnnn nnnnnnnnnn nnnnnnnnnn nnnnnnnnnn
     3181 nnnnnnnnnn nnnnnnnnnn nnnnnnnnnn nnnnnnnnnn nnnnnnnnnn nggcctcgag
     3241 ggccgagctc atggcgcacc taggcctttg aattccatgg acgagaagac cactggttgg
     3301 cgaggtggac acgttgttga aggactggct ggggaacttg aacaacttcg tgcacgactg
     3361 gagcatcacc cacaaggtca acgtgaacca cctgcaggta tggtgagcaa gggcgaggag
     3421 gataacatgg ccatcatcaa ggagttcatg cgcttcaagg tgcacatgga gggctccgtg
     3481 aacggccacg agttcgagat cgagggcgag ggcgagggcc gcccctacga gggcacccag
     3541 accgccaagc tgaaggtgac caagggtggc cccctgccct tcgcctggga catcctgtcc
     3601 cctcagttca tgtacggctc caaggcctac gtgaagcacc ccgccgacat ccccgactac
     3661 ttgaagctgt ccttccccga gggcttcaag tgggagcgcg tgatgaactt cgaggacggc
     3721 ggcgtggtga ccgtgaccca ggactcctcc ctacaggacg gcgagttcat ctacaaggtg
     3781 aagctgcgcg gcaccaactt cccctccgac ggccccgtaa tgcagaagaa gaccatgggc
     3841 tgggaggcct cctccgagcg gatgtacccc gaggacggcg ccctgaaggg cgagatcaag
     3901 cagaggctga agctgaagga cggcggccac tacgacgctg aggtcaagac cacctacaag
     3961 gccaagaagc ccgtgcagct gcccggcgcc tacaacgtca acatcaagtt ggacatcacc
     4021 tcccacaacg aggactacac catcgtggaa cagtacgaac gcgccgaggg ccgccactcc
     4081 accggcggca tggacgagct gtacaagggc cggccttaag gcctcgaggg ccaattaatt
     4141 aactctagat aactgatcat aatcagccat accacatttg tagaggtttt acttgcttta
     4201 aaaaacctcc cacacctccc cctgaacctg aaacataaaa tgaatgcaat tgttgttgtt
     4261 aacttgttta ttgcagctta taatggttac aaataaagca atagcatcac aaatttcaca
     4321 aataaagcat ttttttcact gcattctagt tgtggtttgt ccaaactcat caatgtatct
     4381 taacgcgtcg agtgcattct agttgtggtt tgtccaaact catcaatgta tcttatcatg
     4441 tctgtatacc gtcgacctct agctagagct tggcgtaatc atggtcatag ctgtttcctg
     4501 tgtgaaattg ttatccgctc acaattccac acaacatacg agccggaagc ataaagtgta
     4561 aagcctgggg tgcctaatga gtgagctaac tcacattaat tgcgttgcgc tcactgcccg
     4621 ctttccagtc gggaaacctg tcgtgccagc tgcattaatg aatcggccaa cgcgcgggga
     4681 gaggcggttt gcgtattggg cgctcttccg cttcctcgct cactgactcg ctgcgctcgg
     4741 tcgttcggct gcggcgagcg gtatcagctc actcaaaggc ggtaatacgg ttatccacag
     4801 aatcagggga taacgcagga aagaacatgt gagcaaaagg ccagcaaaag gccaggaacc
     4861 gtaaaaaggc cgcgttgctg gcgtttttcc ataggctccg cccccctgac gagcatcaca
     4921 aaaatcgacg ctcaagtcag aggtggcgaa acccgacagg actataaaga taccaggcgt
     4981 ttccccctgg aagctccctc gtgcgctctc ctgttccgac cctgccgctt accggatacc
     5041 tgtccgcctt tctcccttcg ggaagcgtgg cgctttctca atgctcacgc tgtaggtatc
     5101 tcagttcggt gtaggtcgtt cgctccaagc tgggctgtgt gcacgaaccc cccgttcagc
     5161 ccgaccgctg cgccttatcc ggtaactatc gtcttgagtc caacccggta agacacgact
     5221 tatcgccact ggcagcagcc actggtaaca ggattagcag agcgaggtat gtaggcggtg
     5281 ctacagagtt cttgaagtgg tggcctaact acggctacac tagaaggaca gtatttggta
     5341 tctgcgctct gctgaagcca gttaccttcg gaaaaagagt tggtagctct tgatccggca
     5401 aacaaaccac cgctggtagc ggtggttttt ttgtttgcaa gcagcagatt acgcgcagaa
     5461 aaaaaggatc tcaagaagat cctttgatct tttctacggg gtctgacgct cagtggaacg
     5521 aaaactcacg ttaagggatt ttggtcatga gattatcaaa aaggatcttc acctagatcc
     5581 ttttaaatta aaaatgaagt tttaaatcaa tctaaagtat atatgagtaa acttggtctg
     5641 acagttacca atgcttaatc agtgaggcac ctatctcagc gatctgtcta tttcgttcat
     5701 ccatagttgc ctgactcccc gtcgtgtaga taactacgat acgggagggc ttaccatctg
     5761 gccccagtgc tgcaatgata ccgcgagacc cacgctcacc ggctccagat ttatcagcaa
     5821 taaaccagcc agccggaagg gccgagcgca gaagtggtcc tgcaacttta tccgcctcca
     5881 tccagtctat taattgttgc cgggaagcta gagtaagtag ttcgccagtt aatagtttgc
     5941 gcaacgttgt tgccattgct acaggcatcg tggtgtcacg ctcgtcgttt ggtatggctt
     6001 cattcagctc cggttcccaa cgatcaaggc gagttacatg atcccccatg ttgtgcaaaa
     6061 aagcggttag ctccttcggt cctccgatcg ttgtcagaag taagttggcc gcagtgttat
     6121 cactcatggt tatggcagca ctgcataatt ctcttactgt catgccatcc gtaagatgct
     6181 tttctgtgac tggtgagtac tcaaccaagt cattctgaga atagtgtatg cggcgaccga
     6241 gttgctcttg cccggcgtca atacgggata ataccgcgcc acatagcaga actttaaaag
     6301 tgctcatcat tggaaaacgt tcttcggggc gaaaactctc aaggatctta ccgctgttga
     6361 gatccagttc gatgtaaccc actcgtgcac ccaactgatc ttcagcatct tttactttca
     6421 ccagcgtttc tgggtgagca aaaacaggaa ggcaaaatgc cgcaaaaaag ggaataaggg
     6481 cgacacggaa atgttgaata ctcatactct tcctttttca atattattga agcatttatc
     6541 agggttattg tctcatgagc ggatacatat ttgaatgtat ttagaaaaat aaacaaatag
     6601 gggttccgcg cacatttccc cgaaaagtgc cacctgacgt c
//
