LOCUS       Exported 668 bp ds-DNA linear SYN 18-MAY-2021
DEFINITION  synchronize trafficking of TNF from the ER (RUSH system).
ACCESSION   .
VERSION     .
KEYWORDS    Str-KDEL_TNF-SBP-mCherry
SOURCE      synthetic DNA construct
  ORGANISM  synthetic DNA construct
REFERENCE   1 (bases 1 to 668)
  AUTHORS   Boncompain G, Divoux S, Gareil N, de Forges H, Lescure A, Latreche
            L, Mercanti V, Jollivet F, Raposo G, Perez F
  TITLE     Synchronization of secretory protein traffic in populations of
            cells.
  JOURNAL   Nat Methods. 2012 Mar 11;9(5):493-8. doi: 10.1038/nmeth.1928.
  PUBMED    22406856
REFERENCE   2 (bases 1 to 668)
  AUTHORS   .
  TITLE     Direct Submission
  JOURNAL   Exported May 18, 2021 from SnapGene Server 1.1.58
            http://www.snapgene.com
FEATURES             Location/Qualifiers
     source          1..668
                     /organism="synthetic DNA construct"
                     /mol_type="other DNA"
     primer_bind     complement(418..437)
                     /label=mCherry-F
                     /note="mCherry, forward primer"
ORIGIN
        1 ttgcattcat tttatgtttc aggttcaggg ggaggtgtgg gaggtttttt aaagcaagta
       61 aaacctctac aaatgtggta tggctgatta tgatcagtta tctagagtta attaattggc
      121 cctcgaggcc ttaaggccgg cccttgtaca gctcgtccat gccgccggtg gagtggcggc
      181 cctcggcgcg ttcgtactgt tccacgatgg tgtagtcctc gttgtgggag gtgatgtcca
      241 acttgatgtt gacgttgtag gcgccgggca gctgcacggg cttcttggcc ttgtaggtgg
      301 tcttgacctc agcgtcgtag tggccgccgt ccttcagctt cagcctctgc ttgatctcgc
      361 ccttcagggc gccgtcctcg gggtacatcc gctcggagga ggcctcccag cccatggtct
      421 tcttctgcat tacggggccg tcggagggga agttggtgcc gcgcagcttc accttgtaga
      481 tgaactcgcc gtcctgtagg gaggagtcct gggtcacggt caccacgccg ccgtcctcga
      541 agttcatcac gcgctcccac ttgaagccct cggggaagga cagcttcaag tagtcgggga
      601 tgtcggcggg gtgcttcacg taggccttgg agccgtacat gaactgaggg gacaggatgt
      661 cccaggcg
//
