>Addgene plasmid #65279 | Str-KDEL_TNF-SBP-mCherry | addgene partial sequence | sequence record 114567 | IRES-F 5'-TGGCTCTCCTCAAGCGTATT-3'
ATTGTATGGGATCTGATCTGGGGCCTCGGTGCACATGCTTTACATGTGTTTAGTCGAGGTTAAAAAAACG
TCTAGGCCCCCCGAACCACGGGGACGTGGTTTTCCTTTGAAAAACACGATGATAAGCTTGCCACAACCCG
GGAGGCGCGCCATGTCTACCGAGTCTATGATTAGGGACGTGGAACTGGCTGAGGAGGCACTGCCCAAAAA
AACCGGCGGACCACAGGGCTCTAGGAGATGTCTGTTTCTGTCTCTGTTCTCTTTTCTCATCGTGGCTGGC
GCTACAACACTCTTCTGTCTGCTCCATTTCGGCGTGATTGGACCACAGCGAGAGGAATTTCCCCGGGATC
TGTCACTCATTTCACCACTGGCACAGGCTGTCCGATCTTCATCTCGGACTCCA
[390 nt withheld, positions 404-793]
