>Addgene plasmid #65279 | Str-KDEL_TNF-SBP-mCherry | addgene partial sequence | sequence record 115960 | mCherry-R 5'-TTGGTCACCTTCAGCTTGG-3'
TCGCCCTCGATCTCGAACTCGTGGCCGTTCACGGAGCCCTCCATGTGCACCTTGAAGCGCATGAACTCCT
TGATGATGGCCATGTTATCCTCCTCGCCCTTGCTCACCATACCTGCAGGTGGTTCACGTTGACCTTGTGG
GTGATGCTCCAGTCGTGCACGAAGTTGTTCAAGTTCCCCAGCCAGTCCTTCAACAACGTGTCCACCTCGC
CAACCAGTGGTCTTCTCGTCCATGGAATTCAAAGGCCTAGGTGCGCCATGAGCTCGGCCCTCGAGGCC
[447 nt withheld, positions 279-725]
TGGAGTCCGAGATGAAGATCGGACAGCCTGTGCCAGTGGTGAAATGAGTGACAGAT
